Addgene plasmid #119051: pCCLc-MND-B2705-SABR-Backbone
Purpose: (Empty Backbone) 3rd gen transfer vector. HLA-B2705 linked to b2-microglobulin and CD28-CD3z signaling domain. Contains a stuffer fragment flanked by BsmBI sites at the epitope cloning site.
Depositing lab: David Baltimore. Depositing organization: California Institute of Technology. Publication: T cell antigen discovery via signaling and antigen-presenting bifunctional receptors. Joglekar AV, Leonard MT, Jeppson JD, Swift M, Li G, Wong S, Peng S, Zaretsky JM, Heath JR, Ribas A, Bethune MT, Baltimore D. Nat Methods. 2019 Feb;16(2):191-198. doi: 10.1038/s41592-018-0304-8. Epub 2019 Jan 28. PubMed 30700902.
Backbone
  Vector backbone: pCCLc-MND
  Backbone manufacturer: Donald B. Kohn's laboratory at UCLA
  Backbone size (bp): 6600
  Vector type: Mammalian Expression, Lentiviral
  Selectable markers: surface myc-tag
Growth in bacteria
  Bacterial resistance: Ampicillin, 100 μg/mL
  Growth temperature: 37°C
  Growth strain: NEB Stable
  Copy number: High Copy
Gene/Insert
  Cloning method: Unknown
  Sequencing primers: 5′ GCTCCCCGAGCTCAATAAAAG; 3′ TGGCTAAGATCTACAGCTGCCTT
Terms and licenses: Academic/Nonprofit Terms; Industry Terms: Not Available to Industry
How to cite: pCCLc-MND-B2705-SABR-Backbone was a gift from David Baltimore (Addgene plasmid # 119051 ; http://n2t.net/addgene:119051 ; RRID:Addgene_119051)
