[The description below was written by a language model from this plasmid's Addgene catalogue record and pLannotate feature annotations shown in this document.]
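Description:
pCCLc-MND-B2705-SABR-Backbone is a third-generation, self-inactivating HIV-1 lentiviral transfer vector built on the pCCLc-MND backbone and supplied as an empty backbone for cloning epitopes. In bacteria it is maintained through a high-copy ColE1/pUC-type origin and selected with ampicillin resistance. An f1 origin, an SV40 origin and SV40 polyadenylation signal lie outside the viral region. Genomic RNA is transcribed from a CMV enhancer/promoter fused to a truncated 5' LTR. The viral cassette carries the Ψ packaging signal with a partial gag sequence, the Rev response element, the cPPT/CTS and a ΔU3 3' LTR, so the packaging functions have to be provided from separate plasmids. The internal MND promoter is named in the vector title and appears in the annotation as fragments of murine leukemia virus LTR sequence.

The payload is a signaling and antigen-presenting bifunctional receptor (SABR). It is a single chain in which β2-microglobulin is linked to HLA-B*27:05, followed by CD28 and CD3ζ (CD247) intracellular signaling domains. The automated annotation labels the HLA-B segment by a different reference allele, but the catalogue entry specifies B2705. A short match to growth hormone sequence sits upstream and may be a leader peptide, though the record does not say so. Between this and β2-microglobulin lies a stuffer fragment flanked by BsmBI sites, which is replaced by an epitope-coding sequence; a bacterial deoC-like match falls within the stuffer. A surface myc tag is listed as the selectable marker, although the feature table does not annotate it. An NGFR-like fragment downstream of CD3ζ is detected but not explained by the record. Presentation of a cloned epitope on the receptor lets recognition by a T cell receptor trigger signaling in the transduced cell, which supports T cell antigen discovery.
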