Features (pLannotate 1.2.2; 34 found; start..end, strand, type, name):
      1..22      +  protein_bind   CAP binding site: CAP binding activates transcription in the presence of cAMP. E. coli catabolite activator protein
     37..67      +  promoter       lac promoter: promoter for the E. coli lac operon
     71..93      +  protein_bind   lac operator (fragment): The lac repressor binds to the lac operator to inhibit transcription in E. coli. This inhibition can be relieved by adding lactose or isopropyl-β-D-thiogalactopyranoside (IPTG). lac repressor encoded by lacI
    136..154     +  promoter       T3 promoter: promoter for bacteriophage T3 RNA polymerase
    255..634     +  enhancer       CMV enhancer: human cytomegalovirus immediate early enhancer
    635..838     +  promoter       CMV promoter: human cytomegalovirus (CMV) immediate early promoter
    853..1033    +  LTR            5' LTR (truncated): truncated 5' long terminal repeat (LTR) from HIV-1
   1080..1205    +  misc_feature   HIV-1 Ψ: packaging signal of human immunodeficiency virus type 1
   1189..1552    +  CDS            HIV-1 gag (fragment): gag protein from human immunodeficiency virus 1; gag
   1698..1931    +  misc_feature   RRE: The Rev response element (RRE) of HIV-1 allows for Rev-dependent mRNA export from the nucleus to the cytoplasm.
   2308..2408    +  CDS            Rev (fragment): human immunodeficiency virus 1 (HIV-1) Rev protein; rev; enhances nuclear export of unspliced and incompletely spliced viral mRNAs
   2409..2427    -  misc_feature   MCS (fragment): pBluescript multiple cloning site
   2457..2574    +  misc_feature   cPPT/CTS: central polypurine tract and central termination sequence of HIV-1
   2622..2722    +  CDS            env (fragment): murine leukemia virus gPr80 envelope polyprotein precursor; env; proteolytically cleaved into gp70SU and p15TM subunits
   2764..2798    +  LTR            3' LTR (ΔU3) (fragment): self-inactivating 3' long terminal repeat (LTR) from Moloney murine leukemia virus
   2827..3150    +  LTR            LTR (fragment): long terminal repeat from Moloney murine leukemia virus
   3177..3254    +  CDS            GH1 (fragment): SOMA_HUMAN - Experimental evidence at protein level: Swiss-Prot protein existence level 1. Plays an important role in growth control. Its major role in stimulating body growth is to stimulate the liver and other tissues to secrete IGF-1. It stimulates both the differentiation and proliferation of myoblasts. It also stimulates amino acid uptake and protein synthesis in muscle and other tissues. From Homo sapiens (Human).
   3432..4091    -  CDS            deoC1: DEOC1_STAAN - Also known as dra. Experimental evidence at protein level: Swiss-Prot protein existence level 1. Catalyzes a reversible aldol reaction between acetaldehyde and D-glyceraldehyde 3-phosphate to generate 2-deoxy-D-ribose 5- phosphate. From Staphylococcus aureus (strain N315).
   5091..5477    +  CDS            B2M (sequence partly withheld): B2MG_CHLAE - Experimental evidence at protein level: Swiss-Prot protein existence level 1. Component of the class I major histocompatibility complex (MHC). Involved in the presentation of peptide antigens to the immune system. From Chlorocebus aethiops (Green monkey) (Cercopithecus aethiops).
   5541..6551    +  CDS            HLA-B (fragment): HLAB_HUMAN - Also known as HLAB. Experimental evidence at protein level: Swiss-Prot protein existence level 1. Allele B*67:01: Displays peptides sharing a common signature motif, namely a Pro residue at position 2 and Leu anchor residue at the C-terminus. From Homo sapiens (Human).
   6552..6674    +  CDS            CD28 (fragment): CD28_HUMAN - Experimental evidence at protein level: Swiss-Prot protein existence level 1. Involved in T-cell activation, the induction of cell proliferation and cytokine production and promotion of T-cell survival. Enhances the production of IL4 and IL10 in T-cells in conjunction with TCR/CD3 ligation and CD40L costimulation (PubMed:8617933). Isoform 3 enhances CD40L-mediated activation of NF-kappa-B and kinases MAPK8 and PAK2 in T-cells (PubMed:15067037). From Homo sapiens (Human).
   6660..7007    +  CDS            CD247 (fragment): CD3Z_HUMAN - Also known as CD3Z, T3Z, TCRZ. Experimental evidence at protein level: Swiss-Prot protein existence level 1. Part of the TCR-CD3 complex present on T-lymphocyte cell surface that plays an essential role in adaptive immune response. When antigen presenting cells (APCs) activate T-cell receptor (TCR), TCR- mediated signals are transmitted across the cell membrane by the CD3 chains CD3D, CD3E, CD3G and CD3Z. All CD3 chains contain immunoreceptor tyrosine-based activation motifs (ITAMs) in their cytoplasmic domain. Upon TCR engagement, these motifs become phosphorylated by Src family
   7218..7472    +  CDS            Ngfr (fragment): TNR16_RAT - Also known as Tnfrsf16. Experimental evidence at protein level: Swiss-Prot protein existence level 1. Low affinity receptor which can bind to NGF, BDNF, NTF3, and NTF4 (PubMed:3027580, PubMed:15131306, PubMed:18596692). Forms a heterodimeric receptor with SORCS2 that binds the precursor forms of NGF, BDNF and NTF3 with high affinity, and has much lower affinity for mature NGF and BDNF (PubMed:24908487, PubMed:22155786). In response to proNGF binding, the heterodimeric receptor with SORCS2 activates a signaling cascade that leads to decreased Rac activity, reorganization of the acti
   7530..7598    +  CDS            nef (fragment): NEF_HV1Z2 - Experimental evidence at protein level: Swiss-Prot protein existence level 1. Extracellular Nef protein targets CD4(+) T-lymphocytes for apoptosis by interacting with CXCR4 surface receptors. From Human immunodeficiency virus type 1 group M subtype D (isolate Z2/CDC-Z34) (HIV-1).
   7600..7833    +  LTR            3' LTR (ΔU3): self-inactivating 3' long terminal repeat (LTR) from HIV-1
   7905..8026    +  polyA_signal   SV40 poly(A) signal: SV40 polyadenylation signal
   8066..8201    +  rep_origin     SV40 ori: SV40 origin of replication
   8222..8240    -  promoter       T7 promoter: promoter for bacteriophage T7 RNA polymerase
   8248..8403    +  CDS            lacZα (fragment): LacZα fragment of β-galactosidase; lacZ fragment
   8408..8836    +  rep_origin     f1 ori (sequence partly withheld): f1 bacteriophage origin of replication; arrow indicates direction of (+) strand synthesis
   8889..8993    +  promoter       AmpR promoter: bla
   8994..9854    +  CDS            AmpR: β-lactamase; bla; confers resistance to ampicillin, carbenicillin, and related antibiotics
  10025..10613   +  rep_origin     ori: high-copy-number ColE1/pMB1/pBR322/pUC origin of replication
  10796..10888   +  CDS            lacI (fragment): lac repressor; lacI; The lac repressor binds to the lac operator to inhibit transcription in E. coli. This inhibition can be relieved by adding lactose or isopropyl-β-D-thiogalactopyranoside (IPTG).
>Addgene plasmid #119051 | pCCLc-MND-B2705-SABR-Backbone | addgene full sequence | sequence record 233785 | Addgene NGS Result
TAATGTGAGTTAGCTCACTCATTAGGCACCCCAGGCTTTACACTTTATGCTTCCGGCTCGTATGTTGTGT
GGAATTGTGAGCGGATAACAATTTCACACAGGAAACAGCTATGACCATGATTACGCCAAGCGCGCAATTA
ACCCTCACTAAAGGGAACAAAAGCTGGAGCTGCAAGCTTGGCCATTGCATACGTTGTATCCATATCATAA
TATGTACATTTATATTGGCTCATGTCCAACATTACCGCCATGTTGACATTGATTATTGACTAGTTATTAA
TAGTAATCAATTACGGGGTCATTAGTTCATAGCCCATATATGGAGTTCCGCGTTACATAACTTACGGTAA
ATGGCCCGCCTGGCTGACCGCCCAACGACCCCCGCCCATTGACGTCAATAATGACGTATGTTCCCATAGT
AACGCCAATAGGGACTTTCCATTGACGTCAATGGGTGGAGTATTTACGGTAAACTGCCCACTTGGCAGTA
CATCAAGTGTATCATATGCCAAGTACGCCCCCTATTGACGTCAATGACGGTAAATGGCCCGCCTGGCATT
ATGCCCAGTACATGACCTTATGGGACTTTCCTACTTGGCAGTACATCTACGTATTAGTCATCGCTATTAC
CATGGTGATGCGGTTTTGGCAGTACATCAATGGGCGTGGATAGCGGTTTGACTCACGGGGATTTCCAAGT
CTCCACCCCATTGACGTCAATGGGAGTTTGTTTTGGCACCAAAATCAACGGGACTTTCCAAAATGTCGTA
ACAACTCCGCCCCATTGACGCAAATGGGCGGTAGGCGTGTACGGTGGGAGGTCTATATAAGCAGAGCTCG
TTTAGTGAACCGGGGTCTCTCTGGTTAGACCAGATCTGAGCCTGGGAGCTCTCTGGCTAACTAGGGAACC
CACTGCTTAAGCCTCAATAAAGCTTGCCTTGAGTGCTTCAAGTAGTGTGTGCCCGTCTGTTGTGTGACTC
TGGTAACTAGAGATCCCTCAGACCCTTTTAGTCAGTGTGGAAAATCTCTAGCAGTGGCGCCCGAACAGGG
ACTTGAAAGCGAAAGGGAAACCAGAGGAGCTCTCTCGACGCAGGACTCGGCTTGCTGAAGCGCGCACGGC
AAGAGGCGAGGGGCGGCGACTGGTGAGTACGCCAAAAATTTTGACTAGCGGAGGCTAGAAGGAGAGAGAT
GGGTGCGAGAGCGTCAGTATTAAGCGGGGGAGAATTAGATCGCGATGGGAAAAAATTCGGTTAAGGCCAG
GGGGAAAGAAAAAATATAAATTAAAACATATAGTATGGGCAAGCAGGGAGCTAGAACGATTCGCAGTTAA
TCCTGGCCTGTTAGAAACATCAGAAGGCTGTAGACAAATACTGGGACAGCTACAACCATCCCTTCAGACA
GGATCAGAAGAACTTAGATCATTATATAATACAGTAGCAACCCTCTATTGTGTGCATCAAAGGATAGAGA
TAAAAGACACCAAGGAAGCTTTAGACAAGATAGAGGAAGAGCAAAACAAAAGTAAGACCACCGCACAGCA
AGCGGCCGCTGATCTTCAGACCTGGAGGAGGAGATATGAGGGACAATTGGAGAAGTGAATTATATAAATA
TAAAGTAGTAAAAATTGAACCATTAGGAGTAGCACCCACCAAGGCAAAGAGAAGAGTGGTGCAGAGAGAA
AAAAGAGCAGTGGGAATAGGAGCTTTGTTCCTTGGGTTCTTGGGAGCAGCAGGAAGCACTATGGGCGCAG
CGTCAATGACGCTGACGGTACAGGCCAGACAATTATTGTCTGGTATAGTGCAGCAGCAGAACAATTTGCT
GAGGGCTATTGAGGCGCAACAGCATCTGTTGCAACTCACAGTCTGGGGCATCAAGCAGCTCCAGGCAAGA
ATCCTGGCTGTGGAAAGATACCTAAAGGATCAACAGCTCCTGGGGATTTGGGGTTGCTCTGGAAAACTCA
TTTGCACCACTGCTGTGCCTTGGAATGCTAGTTGGAGTAATAAATCTCTGGAACAGATTTGGAATCACAC
GACCTGGATGGAGTGGGACAGAGAAATTAACAATTACACAAGCTTAATACACTCCTTAATTGAAGAATCG
CAAAACCAGCAAGAAAAGAATGAACAAGAATTATTGGAATTAGATAAATGGGCAAGTTTGTGGAATTGGT
TTAACATAACAAATTGGCTGTGGTATATAAAATTATTCATAATGATAGTAGGAGGCTTGGTAGGTTTAAG
AATAGTTTTTGCTGTACTTTCTATAGTGAATAGAGTTAGGCAGGGATATTCACCATTATCGTTTCAGACC
CACCTCCCAACCCCGAGGGGACCCGACAGGCCCGAAGGAATAGAAGAAGAAGGTGGAGAGAGAGACAGAG
ACAGATCCATTCGATTAGTGAACGGATCTCGACGGTATCGATAAGCTAATTCACAAATGGCAGTATTCAT
CCACAATTTTAAAAGAAAAGGGGGGATTGGGGGGTACAGTGCAGGGGAAAGAATAGTAGACATAATAGCA
ACAGACATACAAACTAAAGAATTACAAAAACAAATTACAAAAATTCAAAATTTTCGGGTTTATTACAGGG
ACAGCAGAGATCCAGTTTGGGAATTAGCTTGATCGATTAGTCCAATTTGTTAAAGACAGGATATCAGTGG
TCCAGGCTCTAGTTTTGACTCAACAATATCACCAGCTGAAGCCTATAGAGTACGAGCCATAGATAGAATA
AAAGATTTTATTTAGTCTCCAGAAAAAGGGGGGAATGAAAGACCCCACCTGTAGGTTTGGCAAGCTAGGA
TCAAGGTTAGGAACAGAGAGACAGCAGAATATGGGCCAAACAGGATATCTGTGGTAAGCAGTTCCTGCCC
CGGCTCAGGGCCAAGAACAGTTGGAACAGCAGAATATGGGCCAAACAGGATATCTGTGGTAAGCAGTTCC
TGCCCCGGCTCAGGGCCAAGAACAGATGGTCCCCAGATGCGGTCCCGCCCTCAGCAGTTTCTAGAGAACC
ATCAGATGTTTCCAGGGTGCCCCAAGGACCTGAAATGACCCTGTGCCTTATTTGAACTAACCAATCAGTT
CGCTTCTCGCTTCTGTTCGCGCGCTTCTGCTCCCCGAGCTCAATAAAAGAGCCCACAACCCCTCACTCGG
CGCGATCTAGATCTCGAATCGAATTCATGGCGACGGGTTCAAGAACTTCCCTACTTCTTGCATTTGGCCT
GCTTTGTTTGCCGTGGTTACAGGAGGGCTCGGCAGGAGACGGTTGTAAATGAGCACACAAAATACACATG
CTAAAATATTATATTCTATGACCTTTATAAAATCAACCAAAATCTTCTTTTTAATAACTTTAGTATCAAT
AATTAGAATTTTTATGTTCCTTTTTGCAAACTTTTAATAAAAATGAGCAAAATAAAAAAACGCTAGTTTT
AGTAACTCGCGTTGTTTTCTTCACCTTTAATAATAGCTACTCCACCACTTGTTCCTAAGCGGTCAGCTCC
TGCTTCAATCATTTTTTGAGCATCTTCAAATGTTCTAACTCCACCAGCTGCTTTAACTAAAGCATTGTCT
TTAACAACTGACTTCATTAGTTTAACATCTTCAAATGTTGCACCTGATTTTGAAAATCCTGTTGATGTTT
TAACAAATTCTAATCCAGCTTCAACAGCTATTTCACAAGCTTTCATGATTTCTTCTTTTGTTAATAAACA
ATTTTCCATAATACATTTAACAACATGTGATCCAGCTGCTTTTTTTACAGCTTTCATGTCTTCTAAAACT
AATTCATAATTTTTGTCTTTTAATGCACCAATATTTAATACCATATCAATTTCTGTTGCACCATCTTTAA
TTGCTTCAGAAACTTCGAATGCTTTTGTAGCTGTTGTGCATGCACCTAGAGGAAAACCTACAACATTTGT
TATTCCTACATTTGTGCCTTTTAATAATTCTTTACAATAGCTTGTTCAATATGAATTAACACAAACTGTT
GCAAAATCAAATTCAATTGCTTCATCACATAATTGTTTAATTTCAGCTTTCGTAGCATCTTGTTTTAATA
ATGTGTGATCTATATATTTGTTTAGTTTCATTTTTTCTCCTATATATTCATTTTTAATTTTAATTCTTTA
ATAATTTCGTCTACTTTAACTTTAGCGTTTTGAACAGATTCACCAACACCTATAAAATAAATTTTTAGTT
TAGGTTCAGTTCCACTTGGGCGAACAGCAAATCATGACTTATCTTCTAAATAAAATTTTAGTAAGTCTTG
TCCTGGCATATTATACATTCCATCGATGTAGTCTTCAACATTAACAACTTTAAGTCCAGCAATTTGAGTT
AAGGGTGTTGCTCTCAATGATTTCATTAATGGTTCAATTTTTAATTTCTTTTCTTCTGGTTTAAAATTCA
AGTTTAAAGTGAAAGTGTAATATGCACCCATTTCTTTAAATAAATCTTCTAAATAGTCTACTAATGTTTT
ATTTTGTTTTTTATAAAATCAAGCAGCCTCTGCTATTAATATAGAAGCTTGTATTCCATCTTTATCTCTA
GCTGAGTCATCAATTACATATCCATAACTTTCTTCATAAGCAAAAACAAAATTTAATCCGTTATCTTCTT
CTTTAGCAATTTCTCTACCCATTCATTTAAATCCAGTTAAAGTTTTTACAATATTAACTCCATATTTTTC
ATGAGCGATTCTATCACCCAAATCACTTGTTACAAAACTTGAATATAGAGCCGGATTTTTTGGAATGCTA
TTTAAGCGTTTTAGATTTGATAATTTTCAATCAATTAAAATTGGTCCTGTTTGATTTCCATCTAATCTTA
CAAAATGACCATCATGTTTTATTGCCATTCCAAATCTGTCAGCATCTGGGTCATTCATAATAATAATATC
TGCATCATGTTTAATACCATATTCAAGCGGTATTTTTCATGCAGGATCAAATTCTGGATTTGGATTTACA
ACATTTTTAAATGTTTCATCTTCAAATGCATGCTCTTCAACCTCAATAACGTTATATCCTGATTCACGTA
ATATTTTTGGGGTAAATTTAGTTCCTGTTCCATTAACTGCGCTAAAAATAATTTTTAAATCTTTTTTAGC
TTCTTGCTCTTTTTTGTACGTCTCTGGATGCGGAGGGTCCGGCGGGGGAGGTAGCGGTGGTGGAGGAAGC
[297 nt withheld, positions 5181-5477]
GGAGGTGGTGGCAGCGGTGGAGGGGGCTCCGGCGGTGGGGGATCCGGCGGCGGCGGAAGCGGCTCCCACT
CCATGAGGTATTTCCACACCTCCGTGTCCCGGCCCGGCCGCGGGGAGCCCCGCTTCATCACCGTGGGCTA
CGTGGACGACACGCTGTTCGTGAGGTTCGACAGCGACGCCGCGAGTCCGAGAGAGGAGCCGCGGGCGCCG
TGGATAGAGCAGGAGGGGCCGGAGTATTGGGACCGGGAGACACAGATCTGCAAGGCCAAGGCACAGACTG
ACCGAGAGGACCTGCGGACCCTGCTCCGCTGCTACAACCAGAGCGAGGCCGGGTCTCACACCCTCCAGAA
TATGTATGGCTGCGACGTGGGGCCGGACGGGCGCCTCCTCCGCGGGTACCACCAGGACGCCTACGACGGC
AAGGATTACATCGCCCTGAACGAGGACCTGAGCTCCTGGACCGCCGCGGACACGGCGGCTCAGATCACCC
AGCGCAAGTGGGAGGCGGCCCGTGTGGCGGAGCAGCTGAGAGCCTACCTGGAGGGCGAGTGCGTGGAGTG
GCTCCGCAGATACCTGGAGAACGGGAAAGAAACACTGCAGCGCGCGGACCCCCCAAAGACACACGTGACC
CACCACCCCATCTCTGACCATGAGGCCACCCTGAGGTGCTGGGCCCTGGGCTTCTACCCTGCGGAGATCA
CACTGACCTGGCAGCGGGATGGCGAGGACCAAACTCAGGACACTGAGCTTGTGGAGACCAGACCAGCAGG
AGATAGAACCTTCCAGAAGTGGGCAGCTGTGGTGGTGCCTTCTGGAGAAGAGCAGAGATACACATGCCAT
GTACAGCATGAGGGGCTGCCGAAGCCCCTCACCCTGAGATGGGAGCCGTCTTCCCAGTCCACCGTCCCCA
TCGTGGGCATTGTTGCTGGCCTGGCTGTCCTAGCAGTTGTGGTCATCGGAGCTGTGGTCGCTGCTGTGAT
GTGTAGGAGGAAGAGCTCAGGTGGAAAAGGAGGGAGCTACTCTCAGGCTGCGTGCAGCGACAGTGCCCAG
GGCTCTGATGTGTCTCTCACAGCTCGGAGCAAGAGGTCTCGCGGTGGGCATTCCGACTACATGAACATGA
CCCCTAGAAGGCCTGGCCCAACCAGAAAGCACTACCAGCCATACGCCCCTCCCAGAGATTTCGCCGCTTA
TCGAAGCGTGAAGTTCTCCCGAAGCGCAGATGCCCCAGCCTATCAGCAGGGACAGAATCAGCTGTACAAC
GAGCTGAACCTGGGAAGACGGGAGGAATACGATGTGCTGGACAAAAGGCGGGGCAGAGATCCTGAGATGG
GCGGCAAACCAAGACGGAAGAACCCCCAGGAAGGTCTGTATAATGAGCTGCAGAAAGACAAGATGGCTGA
GGCCTACTCAGAAATCGGGATGAAGGGCGAAAGAAGGAGAGGAAAAGGCCACGACGGACTGTACCAGGGG
CTGAGTACAGCAACAAAAGACACCTATGACGCTCTGCACATGCAGGCTCTGCCACCAAGAAGGGCAAAAC
GTTCGGGTTCGGGTGCGCCAGTAAAGCAGACATTAAACTTTGATTTGCTGAAACTTGCAGGTGATGTAGA
GTCAAATCCAGGTCCAGGGGCAGGTGCCACCGGCCGCGCCATGGACGGGCCGCGCCTGCTGCTGTTGCTG
CTTCTGGGGGTGTCCCTTGGAGGTGCCAAGGAGCAGAAGCTGATCAGCGAGGAGGACCTGGAGATCCCTG
GCCGTTGGATTACACGGTCCACACCCCCAGAGGGCTCGGACAGCACAGCCCCCAGCACCCAGGAGCCTGA
GGCACCTCCAGAACAAGACCTCATAGCCAGCACGGTGGCAGGTGTGGTGACCACAGTGATGGGCAGCTCC
CAGCCCGTGGTGACCCGAGGCACCACCGACAACCTCATCCCTGTCTATTGCTCCATCCTGGCTGCTGTGG
TTGTGGGTCTTGTGGCCTACATAGCCTTCAAGAGGTGAGAATTCGTTAACCTCGAGGGATCCCCCGGGGT
CGACTGATCAAATTCGAGCTCGGTACCTTTAAGACCAATGACTTACAAGGCAGCTGTAGATCTTAGCCAC
TTTTTAAAAGAAAAGGGGGGACTGGAAGGGCTAATTCACTCCCAACGAAGACAAGATCTGCTTTTTGCTT
GTACTGGGTCTCTCTGGTTAGACCAGATCTGAGCCTGGGAGCTCTCTGGCTAACTAGGGAACCCACTGCT
TAAGCCTCAATAAAGCTTGCCTTGAGTGCTTCAAGTAGTGTGTGCCCGTCTGTTGTGTGACTCTGGTAAC
TAGAGATCCCTCAGACCCTTTTAGTCAGTGTGGAAAATCTCTAGCAGTAGTAGTTCATGTCATCTTATTA
TTCAGTATTTATAACTTGCAAAGAAATGAATATCAGAGAGTGAGAGGAACTTGTTTATTGCAGCTTATAA
TGGTTACAAATAAAGCAATAGCATCACAAATTTCACAAATAAAGCATTTTTTTCACTGCATTCTAGTTGT
GGTTTGTCCAAACTCATCAATGTATCTTATCATGTCTGGCTCTAGCTATCCCGCCCCTAACTCCGCCCAT
CCCGCCCCTAACTCCGCCCAGTTCCGCCCATTCTCCGCCCCATGGCTGACTAATTTTTTTTATTTATGCA
GAGGCCGAGGCCGCCTCGGCCTCTGAGCTATTCCAGAAGTAGTGAGGAGGCTTTTTTGGAGGCCTAGGGA
CGTACCCAATTCGCCCTATAGTGAGTCGTATTACGCGCGCTCACTGGCCGTCGTTTTACAACGTCGTGAC
TGGGAAAACCCTGGCGTTACCCAACTTAATCGCCTTGCAGCACATCCCCCTTTCGCCAGCTGGCGTAATA
GCGAAGAGGCCCGCACCGATCGCCCTTCCCAACAGTTGCGCAGCCTGAATGGCGAATGGG
[124 nt withheld, positions 8408-8531]
C
[91 nt withheld, positions 8533-8623]
A
[49 nt withheld, positions 8625-8673]
CCTTTGACGTTGGAGTCCACGTTCTTT
[37 nt withheld, positions 8701-8737]
ACCCTATCTCGGTCTATTCTTTTGATTTATAAGGGATTTTGCCGATTTCGGCCTATTGGTTAAAAAATGA
GCTGATTTAACAAAAATTTAACGCGAATTTTAACAAAATATTAACGCTTACAATTTAGGTGGCACTTTTC
GGGGAAATGTGCGCGGAACCCCTATTTGTTTATTTTTCTAAATACATTCAAATATGTATCCGCTCATGAG
ACAATAACCCTGATAAATGCTTCAATAATATTGAAAAAGGAAGAGTATGAGTATTCAACATTTCCGTGTC
GCCCTTATTCCCTTTTTTGCGGCATTTTGCCTTCCTGTTTTTGCTCACCCAGAAACGCTGGTGAAAGTAA
AAGATGCTGAAGATCAGTTGGGTGCACGAGTGGGTTACATCGAACTGGATCTCAACAGCGGTAAGATCCT
TGAGAGTTTTCGCCCCGAAGAACGTTTTCCAATGATGAGCACTTTTAAAGTTCTGCTATGTGGCGCGGTA
TTATCCCGTATTGACGCCGGGCAAGAGCAACTCGGTCGCCGCATACACTATTCTCAGAATGACTTGGTTG
AGTACTCACCAGTCACAGAAAAGCATCTTACGGATGGCATGACAGTAAGAGAATTATGCAGTGCTGCCAT
AACCATGAGTGATAACACTGCGGCCAACTTACTTCTGACAACGATCGGAGGACCGAAGGAGCTAACCGCT
TTTTTGCACAACATGGGGGATCATGTAACTCGCCTTGATCGTTGGGAACCGGAGCTGAATGAAGCCATAC
CAAACGACGAGCGTGACACCACGATGCCTGTAGCAATGGCAACAACGTTGCGCAAACTATTAACTGGCGA
ACTACTTACTCTAGCTTCCCGGCAACAATTAATAGACTGGATGGAGGCGGATAAAGTTGCAGGACCACTT
CTGCGCTCGGCCCTTCCGGCTGGCTGGTTTATTGCTGATAAATCTGGAGCCGGTGAGCGTGGGTCTCGCG
GTATCATTGCAGCACTGGGGCCAGATGGTAAGCCCTCCCGTATCGTAGTTATCTACACGACGGGGAGTCA
GGCAACTATGGATGAACGAAATAGACAGATCGCTGAGATAGGTGCCTCACTGATTAAGCATTGGTAACTG
TCAGACCAAGTTTACTCATATATACTTTAGATTGATTTAAAACTTCATTTTTAATTTAAAAGGATCTAGG
TGAAGATCCTTTTTGATAATCTCATGACCAAAATCCCTTAACGTGAGTTTTCGTTCCACTGAGCGTCAGA
CCCCGTAGAAAAGATCAAAGGATCTTCTTGAGATCCTTTTTTTCTGCGCGTAATCTGCTGCTTGCAAACA
AAAAAACCACCGCTACCAGCGGTGGTTTGTTTGCCGGATCAAGAGCTACCAACTCTTTTTCCGAAGGTAA
CTGGCTTCAGCAGAGCGCAGATACCAAATACTGTTCTTCTAGTGTAGCCGTAGTTAGGCCACCACTTCAA
GAACTCTGTAGCACCGCCTACATACCTCGCTCTGCTAATCCTGTTACCAGTGGCTGCTGCCAGTGGCGAT
AAGTCGTGTCTTACCGGGTTGGACTCAAGACGATAGTTACCGGATAAGGCGCAGCGGTCGGGCTGAACGG
GGGGTTCGTGCACACAGCCCAGCTTGGAGCGAACGACCTACACCGAACTGAGATACCTACAGCGTGAGCT
ATGAGAAAGCGCCACGCTTCCCGAAGGGAGAAAGGCGGACAGGTATCCGGTAAGCGGCAGGGTCGGAACA
GGAGAGCGCACGAGGGAGCTTCCAGGGGGAAACGCCTGGTATCTTTATAGTCCTGTCGGGTTTCGCCACC
TCTGACTTGAGCGTCGATTTTTGTGATGCTCGTCAGGGGGGCGGAGCCTATGGAAAAACGCCAGCAACGC
GGCCTTTTTACGGTTCCTGGCCTTTTGCTGGCCTTTTGCTCACATGTTCTTTCCTGCGTTATCCCCTGAT
TCTGTGGATAACCGTATTACCGCCTTTGAGTGAGCTGATACCGCTCGCCGCAGCCGAACGACCGAGCGCA
GCGAGTCAGTGAGCGAGGAAGCGGAAGAGCGCCCAATACGCAAACCGCCTCTCCCCGCGCGTTGGCCGAT
TCATTAATGCAGCTGGCACGACAGGTTTCCCGACTGGAAAGCGGGCAGTGAGCGCAACGCAAT
